>Addgene plasmid #197809 | pJMC-6-Reverse | addgene full sequence | sequence record 390536 | Addgene NGS Result
GTCAGTGAGCGAGGAAGCGGAAGAGCGCCCACCTGCTTTTCGGAGGCGCGCCAGCGTGAGACCGGCCGCA
TTAGGCACCCCAGGCTTTACACTTTATGCTTCCGGCTCGTATAATGTGTGGATTTTGAGTTAGGATCCGT
CGAGATTTTCAGGAGCTAAGGAAGCTAAAATGGAGAAAAAAATCACTGGATATACCACCGTTGATATATC
CCAATGGCATCGTAAAGAACATTTTGAGGCATTTCAGTCAGTCGCTCAATGTACCTATAACCAGACCGTT
CAGCTGGATATTACGGCCTTTTTAAAGACCGTAAAGAAAAATAAGCACAAGTTTTATCCGGCCTTTATTC
ACATTCTTGCCCGCCTGATGAATGCTCATCCGGAATTCCGTATGGCAATGAAAGACGGTGAGCTGGTGAT
ATGGGATAGTGTTCACCCTTGTTACACCGTTTTCCATGAGCAAACTGAAACGTTTTCATCGCTCTGGAGT
GAATACCACGACGATTTCCGGCAGTTTCTACACATATATTCGCAAGATGTGGCGTGTTACGGTGAAAACC
TGGCCTATTTCCCTAAAGGGTTTATTGAGAATATGTTTTTCGTTTCAGCCAATCCCTGGGTGAGTTTCAC
CAGTTTTGATTTAAACGTGGCCAATATGGACAACTTCTTCGCCCCCGTTTTCACCATGGGCAAATATTAT
ACGCAAGGCGACAAGGTGCTGATGCCGCTGGCGATTCAGGTTCATCATGCCGTTTGTGATGGCTTCCATG
TCGGCAGAATGCTTAATGAATTACAACAGTACTGCGATGAGTGGCAGGCGGGGCGTAATCTAGAGGATCC
GGCTTACTAAAAGCCAGATAACAGTATGCGTATTTGCGCGCTGATTTTTGCGGTATAAGAATATATACTG
ATATGTATACCCGAAGTATGTCAAAAGGAGGTATGCTATGAAGCAGCGTATTACAGTGACAGTTGACAGC
GACAGCTATCAGTTGCTCAAGGCATATATGATGTCAATATCTCCGGTCTGGTAAGCACAACCATGCAGAA
TGAAGCCCGTCGTCTGCGTGCCGAACGCTGGAAAGCGGAAAATCAGGAAGGGATGGCTGAGGTCGCCCGG
TTTATTGAAATGAACGGCTCTTTTGCTGACGAGAACAGGGGCTGGTGAAATGCAGTTTAAGGTTTACACC
TATAAAAGAGAGAGCCGTTATCGTCTGTTTGTGGATGTACAGAGTGATATTATTGACACGCCCGGGCGAC
GGATGGTGATCCCCCTGGCCAGTGCACGTCTGCTGTCAGATAAAGTCTCCCGTGAACTTTACCCGGTGGT
GCATATCGGGGATGAAAGCTGGCGCATGATGACCACCGATATGGCCAGTGTGCCGGTTTCCGTTATCGGG
GAAGAAGTGGCTGATCTCAGCCACCGCGAAAATGACATCAAAAACGCCATTAACCTGATGTTCTGGGGAA
TATAAGGTCTCTCTCCGAGCTCCTGCTTTTGCAGGTGTGATGAAAAGCCTTAGGGTCAGGTGGCACTTTT
CGGGGAAATGTGCGATGAACCCCTATTTGTTTATTTTTCTAAATACATTCAAATATGTATCCGCTAATGA
GACAATAACCCTGATAAATGCTTCAATTATATTGAAAAAGGAAGAGTATGAGTATCCAACATTTCCGTGT
CGCCCTTATTCCCTTTTTTGCGGCCTTCTGCCTTCCTGTTTTTGCTCACCCAGAAACGCTGGTGAAAGTA
AAAGATGCTGAAGATCAGTTGGGTGCCCGAGTGGGTTACATTGAACTGGATCTCAACAGCGGCAAAATCT
TAGAGAGTTTTCGCCCCGAAGAACGCTTCCCAATGATGAGCACTTTCAAAGTTCTGCTATGTGGCGCGGT
GTTATCCCGTATTGATGCTGGGCAAGAGCAACTCGGTCGCCGCATACACTATTCTCAGAATGACTTGGTT
GAGTATTCACCAGTCACAGAAAAGCATCTTACGGATGGCATGACAGTAAGAGAATTATGTAGTGCTGCCA
TAACCATGAGTGATAACACTGCGGCCAACTTACTTCTGACAACGATTGGAGGACCGAAGGAGCTAACCGC
TTTTTTGCACAACATGGGGGATCATGTAACTCGCCTTGATCGTTGGGAACCGGAGCTGAATGAAGCCATA
CCAAACGACGAGCGTGACACCACGATGCCTGTAGCAATGGCAACAACTCTCCGCAAACTATTAACTGGCG
AACTACTTACTCTTGCTTCACGCCAGCAACTCATTGACTGGATGGAGGCGGACAAAGTTGCAGGACCACT
TCTGCGCTCGGCACTTCCGGCTGGCTGGTTTATTGCTGATAAATCTGGAGCCGGTGAGCGTGGCTCTCGC
GGTATCATTGCAGCACTGGGGCCAGATGGTAAGCCCTCCCGTATCGTAGTTATCTACACGACGGGGAGTC
AGGCAACTATGGATGAACGAAATAGACAGATCGCTGAGATAGGTGCCTCACTGATTAAGCATTGGTAACT
GTCAGACGAAGGGAAATAAATAGTAGCCCGCCTGATGTGCGGGCTTTTTTTTGGTGGTGGTTACCAGTGT
CGCTTAGCTACCGTAGGTCCTCTTAGGCGGTCCGATTAGCGACATAGTCATCAATGCCTTGACGGCAAAA
TCCCTTAACGTGAGTTTTCGTTCCACTGAGCGTCAGACCCCGTAGAAAAGATCAAAGGATCTTCTTGAGA
TCCTTTTTTTCTGCGCGTAATCTGCTGCTTGCAAACAAAAAAACCACCGCTACCAGCGGTGGTTTGTTTG
CCGGATCAAGAGCTACTAACTCTTTTTCCGAAGGTAACTGGCTTCAGCAGAGCGCAGATACCAAATACTG
TTCTTCTAGTGTAGCCGTAGTTAGGCCACCACTTCAAGAACTCTGTAGCACCGCCTACATACCTCGCTCT
GCTAATCCTGTTACCAGTGGCTGCTGCCAGTGGCGATAAGTCGTGTCTTACCGGGTTGGACTCAAGACGA
TAGTTACCGGATAAGGCGCAGCGGTCGGGCTGAACGGGGGGTTCGTGCTCACAGCCCAGCTTGGAGCGAA
CGACCTACACCGAACTGAGATACCTACAGCGTGAGCTATGAGAAAGCGCCACGCTTCCCGAAGGGAGAAA
GGCGGACAGGTATCCGGTAAGCGGCAGGGTCGGAACAGGAGAGCGCACGAGGGAGCTTCCAGTGGGAAAC
GCCTGGTATCTTTATAGTCCTGTCGGGTTTCGCCACCTCTGACTTGAGCGTCGATTTTTGTGATGCTCGT
CAGGGGGGCGGAGCCTATGGAAAAACGCCAGCAACGCGGCCTTTTTACGGTTCCTGGCCTTTTGCTGGCC
TTTTGCTCACATGTTCTTTCCTGCGTTATCCCCTGATTCTGTGGATAACCGTATTACCGCCTTTGAGTGA
GCTGATACCGCTCGCCGCAGCCGAACGACCGAGCGCAGCGA
Features (pLannotate 1.2.2; 9 found; start..end, strand, type, name):
      1..23      +  rep_origin     RSF ori (fragment): Plasmids containing the RSF 1030 origin of replication can be propagated in E. coli cells that contain additional plasmids with compatible origins.
     86..116     +  promoter       lac UV5 promoter: E. coli lac promoter with an "up" mutation
    140..169     +  promoter       cat promoter (fragment): promoter of the E. coli cat gene encoding chloramphenicol acetyltransferase
    170..850     +  CDS            CmR: chloramphenicol acetyltransferase confers resistance to chloramphenicol
   1007..1165    +  CDS            ccdA (fragment): CCDA_ECO57 - Also known as H, letA. Experimental evidence at protein level: Swiss-Prot protein existence level 1. Antitoxin component of a type II toxin-antitoxin (TA) system which inhibits the post-segregational killing (PSK) of plasmid-free cells, also referred to as a plasmid addiction system. Binds to and blocks the activity of CcdB; will also remove bound CcdB protein from the CcdB-GyrA complex by forming a CcdA-CcdB complex, a process termed rejuvenation. Functions as a transcriptional corepressor for the ccdAB operon, repression also requires CcdB (By similarity). From Escherichia coli
   1170..1472    +  CDS            ccdB: CCDB_ECOLI - Also known as G, letB, letD. Experimental evidence at protein level: Swiss-Prot protein existence level 1. Toxic component of a type II toxin-antitoxin (TA) system, functioning in plasmid maintainence. Responsible for the post- segregational killing (PSK) of plasmid-free cells, also referred to as a plasmid addiction system. Half-life of over 2 hours. Cell killing by CcdB is accompanied by filamentation, defects in chromosome and plasmid segregation, defects in cell division, formation of anucleate cells, decreased DNA synthesis and plasmid loss. Interferes with the activity of DN
   1557..1657    +  promoter       AmpR promoter: bla
   1658..2518    +  CDS            AmpR: β-lactamase; bla; confers resistance to ampicillin, carbenicillin, and related antibiotics
   2725..3313    +  rep_origin     ori: high-copy-number ColE1/pMB1/pBR322/pUC origin of replication
