[The description below was written by a language model from this plasmid's Addgene catalogue record and pLannotate feature annotations shown in this document.]
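Description:
pJMC-6-Reverse is an empty Level 1 destination vector from a modular cloning (MoClo-style Golden Gate) toolkit built for plant genome engineering. It occupies the Module 6 position in the assembly scheme and is designed to receive its MoClo insert in the reverse orientation, so that the assembled transcription unit faces the opposite way relative to neighbouring modules once higher-order constructs are built. The record lists the backbone as self-made and does not specify a vector type. It carries no gene or insert of its own. The Type IIS restriction sites and overhangs that define the module position are not annotated in the feature table, so their identity cannot be stated from the record.

The sequenced plasmid is small (about 3.5 kb) and replicates in E. coli from a high-copy ColE1/pUC-type origin. The very short match to an RSF origin at the start of the sequence is only a fragment and is probably not functional. The backbone is selected through an AmpR (β-lactamase) gene with its own promoter. The cloning site is occupied by a counter-selection dropout cassette. It consists of a chloramphenicol acetyltransferase gene behind a cat promoter fragment, with a lac UV5 promoter upstream, followed by a partial ccdA sequence and a complete ccdB toxin gene. Because CcdB poisons DNA gyrase in ordinary strains, the empty vector is kept in a ccdB-tolerant host under combined chloramphenicol and ampicillin selection. When an assembly replaces the cassette, the product loses CmR and ccdB. Standard cloning strains grown on ampicillin should therefore recover only recombinant plasmids, while uncut or religated vector is eliminated.
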