Addgene plasmid #197809: pJMC-6-Reverse
Purpose: (Empty Backbone) Level 1 Module 6 destination vector (reverse orientation MoClo insert)
Depositing lab: Daniel Voytas. Depositing organization: University of Minnesota. Publication: An extensible vector toolkit and parts library for advanced engineering of plant genomes. Chamness JC, Kumar J, Cruz AJ, Rhuby E, Holum MJ, Cody JP, Tibebu R, Gamo ME, Starker CG, Zhang F, Voytas DF. Plant Genome. 2023 Mar 9:e20312. doi: 10.1002/tpg2.20312. PubMed 36896468.
Backbone
  Vector backbone: Unspecified
  Backbone manufacturer: Self-made
  Vector type: Unspecified
Growth in bacteria
  Bacterial resistance: Chloramphenicol and Ampicillin, 25 & 100 μg/mL
  Growth temperature: 37°C
  Growth strain: ccdB Survival
  Copy number: High Copy
Gene/Insert
  Gene/Insert name: None
Terms and licenses: Academic/Nonprofit Terms; Industry Terms: Not Available to Industry
Depositor comments: Please visit https://www.biorxiv.org/content/10.1101/2022.10.15.511792v1 for bioRxiv preprint.
How to cite: pJMC-6-Reverse was a gift from Daniel Voytas (Addgene plasmid # 197809 ; http://n2t.net/addgene:197809 ; RRID:Addgene_197809)
